Addgene plasmid #30502: araC-pBAD-gusA-pBAV1k
Depositing lab: Ichiro Matsumura. Depositing organization: Emory University. Publication: Expression vectors for the engineering of genes and genomes in Acinetobacter baylyi ADP1. Murin CD, Segal K, Bryksin A, Matsumura I. Appl Environ Microbiol. 2011 Oct 21. 10.1128/AEM.05597-11 PubMed 22020504.
Backbone
  Vector backbone: pBAV1k
  Backbone size w/o insert (bp): 2792
  Vector type: Bacterial Expression
Growth in bacteria
  Bacterial resistance: Kanamycin, 50 μg/mL
  Growth temperature: 37°C
  Growth strain: DH5alpha
  Copy number: High Copy
Gene/Insert
  Gene/Insert name: beta-glucuronidase (alt names: gusA; pIM1441)
  Species: Escherichia coli
  Insert size (bp): 1796
  GenBank ID: JF828583
  Entrez Gene: gusA (a.k.a. ECO111_2086)
  Tag / fusion protein: His (N terminal on insert)
  Cloning method: Restriction Enzyme; 5′ cloning site EcoRI, XbaI (not destroyed); 3′ cloning site SpeI, PstI, HindIII, ClaI (not destroyed)
  Sequencing primers: 5′ gacgaactccaattcactgttccttgc; 3′ ggagagcgttcaccgacaaacaacag
Resource information
  A portion of this plasmid was derived from a plasmid made by: This lab.
Terms and licenses: Academic/Nonprofit Terms; Industry Terms: Not Available to Industry
Depositor comments: In our experience, plasmid yields are highest when cells are harvested at late log stage.
How to cite: araC-pBAD-gusA-pBAV1k was a gift from Ichiro Matsumura (Addgene plasmid # 30502 ; http://n2t.net/addgene:30502 ; RRID:Addgene_30502)
