[The description below was written by a language model from this plasmid's Addgene catalogue record and pLannotate feature annotations shown in this document.]
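Description:
araC-pBAD-gusA-pBAV1k is a bacterial expression plasmid of about 6 kb built on the small pBAV1k backbone, described in the record as high copy and propagated in E. coli under kanamycin selection. No conventional ColE1-type origin is annotated. Instead, the backbone carries a repB gene matching the Streptococcus agalactiae replication initiator, a protein that nicks the plus strand at the plus origin, which points to rolling-circle replication. Selection comes from an aphA-3 aminoglycoside phosphotransferase (KanR) followed by a lambda t0 terminator. The associated publication concerns expression vectors for engineering genes and genomes in Acinetobacter baylyi ADP1, so the plasmid is evidently meant for use in that organism as well as in E. coli.

The payload is an arabinose-inducible reporter cassette. The araC regulator gene is transcribed divergently from the araBAD promoter, which drives the E. coli beta-glucuronidase gene (gusA/uidA). AraC represses the promoter in the absence of L-arabinose and activates it when the sugar is present, giving titratable control of the enzyme. The catalogue entry lists an N-terminal His tag on the insert, although this is not separately annotated in the feature tables. The cassette sits between BioBrick prefix and suffix sequences, with the flanking restriction sites recorded as preserved, so the promoter–gene unit can be exchanged by standard assembly. An rrnB T1 terminator lies downstream of the suffix to stop read-through into the replication region. The depositor and repository sequence records are the same length and give essentially identical annotations. The construct serves as a reporter for measuring pBAD-driven expression from the pBAV1k backbone, and as a template for swapping in other genes.
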