Features (pLannotate 1.2.2; 9 found; start..end, strand, type, name):
      1..285     +  promoter       araBAD promoter: araBAD; promoter of the L-arabinose operon of E. coli; the araC regulatory gene is transcribed in the opposite direction (Guzman et al., 1995)
    373..2178    +  CDS            GUS: β-glucuronidase; uidA (or gusA) from E. coli
   2209..2229    +  misc_feature   BioBrick suffix: universal suffix for all parts
   2280..2366    +  terminator     rrnB T1 terminator: Escherichia coli rrnB; transcription terminator T1 from the E. coli rrnB gene
   2447..3067    -  CDS            repB: REPB_STRAG - Experimental evidence at protein level: Swiss-Prot protein existence level 1. Is essential for plasmid replication. Nicks the positive strand at the plus origin of replication. From Streptococcus agalactiae.
   3910..4004    -  terminator     lambda t0 terminator: transcription terminator from phage lambda
   4020..4814    -  CDS            KanR: aminoglycoside phosphotransferase; aphA-3; confers resistance to kanamycin
   5020..5039    +  misc_feature   BioBrick prefix: BioBrick prefix for parts that start with "ATG"
   5144..6022    -  CDS            araC: L-arabinose regulatory protein; araC
>Addgene plasmid #30502 | araC-pBAD-gusA-pBAV1k | depositor full sequence | sequence record 39776 | Author sequence
AAGAAACCAATTGTCCATATTGCATCAGACATTGCCGTCACTGCGTCTTTTACTGGCTCTTCTCGCTAAC
CAAACCGGTAACCCCGCTTATTAAAAGCATTCTGTAACAAAGCGGGACCAAAGCCATGACAAAAACGCGT
AACAAAAGTGTCTATAATCACGGCAGAAAAGTCCACATTGATTATTTGCACGGCGTCACACTTTGCTATG
CCATAGCATTTTTATCCATAAGATTAGCGGATCCTACCTGACGCTTTTTATCGCAACTCTCTACTGTTTC
TCCATACCCGTTTTTTGGGCTAACAGGAGGAATTAACCATGGGCAGCAGCCATCACCATCATCACCACAG
CCAGGATCCGGCCCTGAGGGCCTTACGTCCTGTAGAAACCCCAACCCGTGAAATCAAAAAACTCGACGGC
CTGTGGGCATTCAGTCTGGATCGCGAAAACTGTGGAATTGATCAGCGTTGGTGGGAAAGCGCGTTACAAG
AAAGCCGGGCAATTGCTGTGCCAGGCAGTTTTAACGATCAGTTCGCCGATGCAGATATTCGTAATTATGC
GGGCAACGTCTGGTATCAGCGCGAAGTCTTTATACCGAAAGGTTGGGCAGGCCAGCGTATCGTGCTGCGT
TTCGATGCGGTCACTCATTACGGCAAAGTGTGGGTCAATAATCAGGAAGTGATGGAGCATCAGGGCGGCT
ATACGCCATTTGAAGCCGATGTCACGCCGTATGTTATTGCCGGGAAAAGTGTACGTATCACCGTTTGTGT
GAACAACGAACTGAACTGGCAGACTATCCCGCCGGGAATGGTGATTACCGACGAAAACGGCAAGAAAAAG
CAGTCTTACTTCCATGATTTCTTTAACTATGCCGGAATCCATCGCAGCGTAATGCTCTACACCACGCCGA
ACACCTGGGTGGACGATATCACCGTGGTGACGCATGTCGCGCAAGACTGTAACCACGCGTCTGTTGACTG
GCAGGTGGTGGCCAATGGTGATGTCAGCGTTGAACTGCGTGATGCGGATCAACAGGTGGTTGCAACTGGA
CAAGGCACTAGCGGGACTTTGCAAGTGGTGAATCCGCACCTCTGGCAACCGGGTGAAGGTTATCTCTATG
AACTGTGCGTCACAGCCAAAAGCCAGACAGAGTGTGATATCTACCCGCTTCGCGTCGGCATCCGGTCAGT
GGCAGTGAAGGGCGAACAGTTCCTGATTAACCACAAACCGTTCTACTTTACTGGCTTTGGTCGTCATGAA
GATGCGGACTTGCGTGGCAAAGGATTCGATAACGTGCTGATGGTGCACGACCACGCATTAATGGACTGGA
TTGGGGCCAACTCCTACCGTACCTCGCATTACCCTTACGCTGAAGAGATGCTCGACTGGGCAGATGAACA
TGGCATCGTGGTGATTGATGAAACTGCTGCTGTCGGCTTTAACCTCTCTTTAGGCATTGGTTTCGAAGCG
GGCAACAAGCCGAAAGAACTGTACAGCGAAGAGGCAGTCAACGGGGAAACTCAGCAAGCGCACTTACAGG
CGATTAAAGAGCTGATAGCGCGTGACAAAAACCACCCAAGCGTGGTGATGTGGAGTATTGCCAACGAACC
GGATACCCGTCCGCAAGGTGCACGGGAATATTTCGCGCCACTGGCGGAAGCAACGCGTAAACTCGACCCG
ACGCGTCCGATCACCTGCGTCAATGTAATGTTCTGCGACGCTCACACCGATACCATCAGCGATCTCTTTG
ATGTGCTGTGCCTGAACCGTTATTACGGATGGTATGTCCAAAGCGGCGATTTGGAAACGGCAGAGAAGGT
ACTGGAAAAAGAACTTCTGGCCTGGCAGGAGAAACTGCATCAGCCGATTATCATCACCGAATACGGCGTG
GATACGTTAGCCGGGCTGCACTCAATGTACACCGACATGTGGAGTGAAGAGTATCAGTGTGCATGGCTGG
ATATGTATCACCGCGTCTTTGATCGCGTCAGCGCCGTCGTCGGTGAACAGGTATGGAATTTCGCCGATTT
TGCGACCTCGCAAGGCATATTGCGCGTTGGCGGTAACAAGAAAGGGATCTTCACTCGCGACCGCAAACCG
AAGTCGGCGGCTTTTCTGCTGCAAAAACGCTGGACTGGCATGAACTTCGGTGAAAAACCGCAGCAGGGAG
GCAAACAAGGCCTATGCGGCCGGTAGAAAGGAGAAGCTTACTAGTAGCGGCCGCTGCAGGCCTCAGGGCC
CGATCGATGCCGCCGCTTAATTAATTAATCCAGAGGCATCAAATAAAACGAAAGGCTCAGTCGAAAGACT
GGGCCTTTCGTTTTATCTGTTGTTTGTCGGTGAACGCTCTCCTGAGTAGGACAAATCCGCCGCCCTAGAC
CTAGTGTCATTTTATTTCCCCCGTTTCAGCATCAAGAACCTTTGCATAACTTGCTCTATATCCACACTGA
TAATTGCCCTCAAACCATAATCTAAAGGCGCTAGAGTTTGTTGAAACAATATCTTTTACATCATTCGTAT
TTAAAATTCCAAACTCCGCTCCCCTAAGGCGAATAAAAGCCATTAAATCTTTTGTATTTACCAAATTATA
GTCATCCACTATATCTAAGAGTAAATTCTTCAATTCTCTTTTTTGGCTTTCATCAAGTGTTATATAGCGG
TCAATATCAAAATCATTAATGTTCAAAATATCTTTTTTGTCGTATATATGTTTATTCTTAGCAATAGCGT
CCTTTGATTCATGAGTCAAATATTCATATGAACCTTTGATATAATCAAGTATCTCAACATGAGCAACTGA
ACTATTCCCCAATTTTCGCTTAATCTTGTTCCTAACGCTTTCTATTGTTACAGGATTTCGTGCAATATAT
ATAACGTGATAGTGTGGTTTTTTATAGTGCTTTCCATTTCGTATAACATCACTACTATTCCATGTATCTT
TATCTTTTTTTTCGTCCATATCGTGTAAAGGACTGACAGCCATAGATACGCCCAAACTCTCTAATTTTTC
CTTCCAATCATTAGGAATTGAGTCAGGATATAATAAAAATCCAAAATTTCTAGCTTTAGTATTTTTAATA
GCCATGATATAATTACCTTATCAAAAACAAGTAGCGAAAACTCGTATCCTTCTAAAAACGCGAGCTTTCG
CTTATTTTTTTTGTTCTGATTCCTTTCTTGCATATTCTTCTATAGCTAACGCCGCAACCGCAGATTTTGA
AAAACCTTTTTGTTTCGCCATATCTGTTAATTTTTTATCTTGCTCTTTTGTCAGAGAAATCATAACTCTT
TTTTTCGATTCTGAAATCACCATTTAAAAAACTCCAATCAAATAATTTTATAAAGTTAGTGTATCACTTT
GTAATCATAAAAACAACAATAAAGCTACTTAAATATAGATTTATAAAAAACGTTGGCGAAAACGTTGGCG
ATTCGTTGGCGATTGAAAAACCCCTTAAACCCTTGAGCCAGTTGGGATAGAGCGTTTTTGGCACAAAAAT
TGGCACTCGGCACTTAATGGGGGGTCGTAGTACGGAAGCAAAATTCGCTTCCTTTCCCCCCATTTTTTTC
CAAATTCCAAATTTTTTTCAAAAATTTTCCAGCGCTACCGCTCGGCAAAATTGCAAGCAATTTTTAAAAT
CAAACCCATGAGGGAATTTCATTCCCTCATACTCCCTTGAGCCTCCTCCAACCGAAATAGAAGGGCGCTG
CGCTTATTATTTCATTCAGTCATCGGCTTTCATAATCTAACAGACAACATCTTCGCTGCAAAGCCACGCT
ACGCTCAAGGGCTTTTACGCTACGATAACGCCTGTTTTAACGATTATGCCGATAACTAAACGAAATAAAC
GCTAAAACGTCTCAGAAACGATTTTGAGACGTTTTAATAAAAAATCGCCTAGTGCTTGGATTCTCACCAA
TAAAAAACGCCCGGCGGCAACCGAGCGTTCTGAACAAATCCAGATGGAGTTCTGAGGTCATTACTGGATC
TATCAACAGGAGTCCAAGCGAGCTCGGTACTAAAACAATTCATCCAGTAAAATATAATATTTTATTTTCT
CCCAATCAGGCTTGATCCCCAGTAAGTCAAAAAATAGCTCGACATACTGTTCTTCCCCGATATCCTCCCT
GATCGACCGGACGCAGAAGGCAATGTCATACCACTTGTCCGCCCTGCCGCTTCTCCCAAGATCAATAAAG
CCACTTACTTTGCCATCTTTCACAAAGATGTTGCTGTCTCCCAGGTCGCCGTGGGAAAAGACAAGTTCCT
CTTCGGGCTTTTCCGTCTTTAAAAAATCATACAGCTCGCGCGGATCTTTAAATGGAGTGTCTTCTTCCCA
GTTTTCGCAATCCACATCGGCCAGATCGTTATTCAGTAAGTAATCCAATTCGGCTAAGCGGCCGTCTAAG
CTATTCGTATAGGGACAATCCGATATGTCGATGGAGTGAAAGAGCCTGATGCACTCCGCATACAGCTCGA
TAGTCTTTTCAGGGCTTTGTTCATCTTCATACCCTTCCGAGCAAAGGACGCCATCGGCCTCACTCATGAG
CAGATTGCTCCAGCCATCATGCCGTTCAAAGTGCAGGACCTTTGGAACAGGCAGCTTTCCTTCCAGCCAT
AGCATCATGTCCTTTTCCCGTTCCACATCATAGGTGGTCCCTTTATACCGGCTGTCCGTCATTTTTAAAT
ATAGGATTTCATTTTCTCCCACCAGCTTATATACCTTAGCAGGAGACATTCCTTCCGTATCTTTTACGCA
GCGGTATTCTTCGATCAGTTTTTTCAATTCCGGTGATATTCTCATTTTAGCCATTTATTATTTCCTTCCT
CTTTTCTACAGTATTTAAAGATACCCCAAGAAGCTAATTATAACAAGACGAACTCCAATTCACTGTTCCT
TGCATTCTAAAACCTTAAATACAGAAAACAGCCTTTTCAAAGTTGTTTTCAAAGTTGGCGTATAACATAG
TATCGACGGAGCCGATTTTGAAACCACAATTATGATAGAATTTGACGTCGAATTCGCGGCCGCTTCTAGA
ACTATAGCTAGCATGCATAATGTGCCTGTCAAATGGACGAAGCAGGGATTCTGCAAACCCTATGCTACTC
CGTCAAGCCGTCAATTGTCTGATTCGTTACCAATTATGACAACTTGACGGCTACATCATTCACTTTTTCT
TCACAACCGGCACGGAACTCGCTCGGGCTGGCCCCGGTGCATTTTTTAAATACCCGCGAGAAATAGAGTT
GATCGTCAAAACCAACATTGCGACCGACGGTGGCGATAGGCATCCGGGTGGTGCTCAAAAGCAGCTTCGC
CTGGCTGATACGTTGGTCCTCGCGCCAGCTTAAGACGCTAATCCCTAACTGCTGGCGGAAAAGATGTGAC
AGACGCGACGGCGACAAGCAAACATGCTGTGCGACGCTGGCGATATCAAAATTGCTGTCTGCCAGGTGAT
CGCTGATGTACTGACAAGCCTCGCGTACCCGATTATCCATCGGTGGATGGAGCGACTCGTTAATCGCTTC
CATGCGCCGCAGTAACAATTGCTCAAGCAGATTTATCGCCAGCAGCTCCGAATAGCGCCCTTCCCCTTGC
CCGGCGTTAATGATTTGCCCAAACAGGTCGCTGAAATGCGGCTGGTGCGCTTCATCCGGGCGAAAGAACC
CCGTATTGGCAAATATTGACGGCCAGTTAAGCCATTCATGCCAGTAGGCGCGCGGACGAAAGTAAACCCA
CTGGTGATACCATTCGCGAGCCTCCGGATGACGACCGTAGTGATGAATCTCTCCTGGCGGGAACAGCAAA
ATATCACCCGGTCGGCAAACAAATTCTCGTCCCTGATTTTTCACCACCCCCTGACCGCGAATGGTGAGAT
TGAGAATATAACCTTTCATTCCCAGCGGTCGGTCGATAAAAAAATCGAGATAACCGTTGGCCTCAATCGG
CGTTAAACCCGCCACCAGATGGGCATTAAACGAGTATCCCGGCAGCAGGGGATCATTTTGCGCTTCAGCC
ATACTTTTCATACTCCCGCCATTCAGAG
