Features (pLannotate 1.2.2; 9 found; start..end, strand, type, name):
      1..285     +  promoter       araBAD promoter: araBAD; promoter of the L-arabinose operon of E. coli; the araC regulatory gene is transcribed in the opposite direction (Guzman et al., 1995)
    373..2178    +  CDS            GUS: β-glucuronidase; uidA (or gusA) from E. coli
   2209..2229    +  misc_feature   BioBrick suffix: universal suffix for all parts
   2280..2366    +  terminator     rrnB T1 terminator: Escherichia coli rrnB; transcription terminator T1 from the E. coli rrnB gene
   2447..3067    -  CDS            repB: REPB_STRAG - Experimental evidence at protein level: Swiss-Prot protein existence level 1. Is essential for plasmid replication. Nicks the positive strand at the plus origin of replication. From Streptococcus agalactiae.
   3920..3954    -  terminator     lambda t0 terminator: minimal transcription terminator from phage lambda (Scholtissek and Grosse, 1987)
   4020..4814    -  CDS            KanR: aminoglycoside phosphotransferase; aphA-3; confers resistance to kanamycin
   5020..5039    +  misc_feature   BioBrick prefix: BioBrick prefix for parts that start with "ATG"
   5144..6022    -  CDS            araC: L-arabinose regulatory protein; araC
>Addgene plasmid #30502 | araC-pBAD-gusA-pBAV1k | addgene full sequence | sequence record 249783 | Addgene NGS Result
AAGAAACCAATTGTCCATATTGCATCAGACATTGCCGTCACTGCGTCTTTTACTGGCTCTTCTCGCTAAC
CAAACCGGTAACCCCGCTTATTAAAAGCATTCTGTAACAAAGCGGGACCAAAGCCATGACAAAAACGCGT
AACAAAAGTGTCTATAATCACGGCAGAAAAGTCCACATTGATTATTTGCACGGCGTCACACTTTGCTATG
CCATAGCATTTTTATCCATAAGATTAGCGGATCCTACCTGACGCTTTTTATCGCAACTCTCTACTGTTTC
TCCATACCCGTTTTTTGGGCTAACAGGAGGAATTAACCATGGGCAGCAGCCATCACCATCATCACCACAG
CCAGGATCCGGCCCTGAGGGCCTTACGTCCTGTAGAAACCCCAACCCGTGAAATCAAAAAACTCGACGGC
CTGTGGGCATTCAGTCTGGATCGCGAAAACTGTGGAATTGATCAGCGTTGGTGGGAAAGCGCGTTACAAG
AAAGCCGGGCAATTGCTGTGCCAGGCAGTTTTAACGATCAGTTCGCCGATGCAGATATTCGTAATTATGC
GGGCAACGTCTGGTATCAGCGCGAAGTCTTTATACCGAAAGGTTGGGCAGGCCAGCGTATCGTGCTGCGT
TTCGATGCGGTCACTCATTACGGCAAAGTGTGGGTCAATAATCAGGAAGTGATGGAGCATCAGGGCGGCT
ATACGCCATTTGAAGCCGATGTCACGCCGTATGTTATTGCCGGGAAAAGTGTACGTATCACCGTTTGTGT
GAACAACGAACTGAACTGGCAGACTATCCCGCCGGGAATGGTGATTACCGACGAAAACGGCAAGAAAAAG
CAGTCTTACTTCCATGATTTCTTTAACTATGCCGGGATCCATCGCAGCGTAATGCTCTACACCACGCCGA
ACACCTGGGTGGACGATATCACCGTGGTGACGCATGTCGCGCAAGACTGTAACCACGCGTCTGTTGACTG
GCAGGTGGTGGCCAATGGTGATGTCAGCGTTGAACTGCGTGATGCGGATCAACAGGTGGTTGCAACTGGA
CAAGGCACTAGCGGGACTTTGCAAGTGGTGAATCCGCACCTCTGGCAACCGGGTGAAGGTTATCTCTATG
AACTGTGCGTCACAGCCAAAAGCCAGACAGAGTGTGATATCTACCCGCTTCGCGTCGGCATCCGGTCAGT
GGCAGTGAAGGGCGAACAGTTCCTGATTAACCACAAACCGTTCTACTTTACTGGCTTTGGTCGTCATGAA
GATGCGGACTTGCGTGGCAAAGGATTCGATAACGTGCTGATGGTGCACGACCACGCATTAATGGACTGGA
TTGGGGCCAACTCCTACCGTACCTCGCATTACCCTTACGCTGAAGAGATGCTCGACTGGGCAGATGAACA
TGGCATCGTGGTGATTGATGAAACTGCTGCTGTCGGCTTTAACCTCTCTTTAGGCATTGGTTTCGAAGCG
GGCAACAAGCCGAAAGAACTGTACAGCGAAGAGGCAGTCAACGGGGAAACTCAGCAAGCGCACTTACAGG
CGATTAAAGAGCTGATAGCGCGTGACAAAAACCACCCAAGCGTGGTGATGTGGAGTATTGCCAACGAACC
GGATACCCGTCCGCAAGGTGCACGGGAATATTTCGCGCCACTGGCGGAAGCAACGCGTAAACTCGACCCG
ACGCGTCCGATCACCTGCGTCAATGTAATGTTCTGCGACGCTCACACCGATACCATCAGCGATCTCTTTG
ATGTGCTGTGCCTGAACCGTTATTACGGATGGTATGTCCAAAGCGGCGATTTGGAAACGGCAGAGAAGGT
ACTGGAAAAAGAACTTCTGGCCTGGCAGGAGAAACTGCATCAGCCGATTATCATCACCGAATACGGCGTG
GATACGTTAGCCGGGCTGCACTCAATGTACACCGACATGTGGAGTGAAGAGTATCAGTGTGCATGGCTGG
ATATGTATCACCGCGTCTTTGATCGCGTCAGCGCCGTCGTCGGTGAACAGGTATGGAATTTCGCCGATTT
TGCGACCTCGCAAGGCATATTGCGCGTTGGCGGTAACAAGAAAGGGATCTTCACTCGCGACCGCAAACCG
AAGTCGGCGGCTTTTCTGCTGCAAAAACGCTGGACTGGCATGAACTTCGGTGAAAAACCGCAGCAGGGAG
GCAAACAAGGCCTATGCGGCCGGTAGAAAGGAGAAGCTTACTAGTAGCGGCCGCTGCAGGCCTCAGGGCC
CGATCGATGCCGCCGCTTAATTAATTAATCCAGAGGCATCAAATAAAACGAAAGGCTCAGTCGAAAGACT
GGGCCTTTCGTTTTATCTGTTGTTTGTCGGTGAACGCTCTCCTGAGTAGGACAAATCCGCCGCCCTAGAC
CTAGTGTCATTTTATTTCCCCCGTTTCAGCATCAAGAACCTTTGCATAACTTGCTCTATATCCACACTGA
TAATTGCCCTCAAACCATAATCTAAAGGCGCTAGAGTTTGTTGAAACAATATCTTTTACATCATTCGTAT
TTAAAATTCCAAACTCCGCTCCCCTAAGGCGAATAAAAGCCATTAAATCTTTTGTATTTACCAAATTATA
GTCATCCACTATATCTAAGAGTAAATTCTTCAATTCTCTTTTTTGGCTTTCATCAAGTGTTATATAGCGG
TCAATATCAAAATCATTAATGTTCAAAATATCTTTTTTGTCGTATATATGTTTATTCTTAGCAATAGCGT
CCTTTGATTCATGAGTCAAATATTCATATGAACCTTTGATATAATCAAGTATCTCAACATGAGCAACTGA
ACTATTCCCCAATTTTCGCTTAATCTTGTTCCTAACGCTTTCTATTGTTACAGGATTTCGTGCAATATAT
ATAACGTGATAGTGTGGTTTTTTATAGTGCTTTCCATTTCGTATAACATCACTACTATTCCATGTATCTT
TATCTTTTTTTTCGTCCATATCGTGTAAAGGACTGACAGCCATAGATACGCCCAAACTCTCTAATTTTTC
CTTCCAATCATTAGGAATTGAGTCAGGATATAATAAAAATCCAAAATTTCTAGCTTTAGTATTTTTAATA
GCCATGATATAATTACCTTATCAAAAACAAGTAGCGAAAACTCGTATCCTTCTAAAAACGCGAGCTTTCG
CTTATTTTTTTTGTTCTGATTCCTTTCTTGCATATTCTTCTATAGCTAACGCCGCAACCGCAGATTTTGA
AAAACCTTTTTGTTTCGCCATATCTGTTAATTTTTTATCTTGCTCTTTTGTCAGAGAAATCATAACTCTT
TTTTTCGATTCTGAAATCACCATTTAAAAAACTCCAATCAAATAATTTTATAAAGTTAGTGTATCACTTT
GTAATCATAAAAACAACAATAAAGCTACTTAAATATAGATTTATAAAAAACGTTGGCGAAAACGTTGGCG
ATTCGTTGGCGATTGAAAAACCCCTTAAACCCTTGAGCCAGTTGGGATAGAGCGTTTTTGGCACAAAAAT
TGGCACTCGGCACTTAATGGGGGGTCGTAGTACGGAAGCAAAATTCGCTTCCTTTCCCCCCATTTTTTTC
CAAATTCCAGATTTTTTTCAAAAATTTTCCAGCGCTACCGCTCGGCAAAATTGCAAGCAATTTTTAAAAT
CAAACCCATGAGGGAATTTCATTCCCTCATACTCCCTTGAGCCTCCTCCAACCGAAATAGAAGGGCGCTG
CGCTTATTATTTCATTCAGTCATCGGCTTTCATAATCTAACAGACAACATCTTCGCTGCAAAGCCACGCT
ACGCTCAAGGGCTTTTACGCTACGATAACGCCTGTTTTAACGATTATGCCGATAACTAAACGAAATAAAC
GCTAAAACGTCTCAGAAACGATTTTGAGACGTTTTAATAAAAAATCGCCTAGTGCTTGGATTCTCACCAA
TAAAAAACGCCCGGCGGCAACCGAGCGTTCTGAACAAATCCAGATGGAGTTCTGAGGTCATTACTGGATC
TATCAACGGGAGTCCAAGCGAGCTCGGTACTAAAACAATTCATCCAGTAAAATATAATATTTTATTTTCT
CCCAATCAGGCTTGATCCCCAGTAAGTCAAAAAATAGCTCGACATACTGTTCTTCCCCGATATCCTCCCT
GATCGACCGGACGCAGAAGGCAATGTCATACCACTTGTCCGCCCTGCCGCTTCTCCCAAGATCAATAAAG
CCACTTACTTTGCCATCTTTCACAAAGATGTTGCTGTCTCCCAGGTCGCCGTGGGAAAAGACAAGTTCCT
CTTCGGGCTTTTCCGTCTTTAAAAAATCATACAGCTCGCGCGGATCTTTAAATGGAGTGTCTTCTTCCCA
GTTTTCGCAATCCACATCGGCCAGATCGTTATTCAGTAAGTAATCCAATTCGGCTAAGCGGCCGTCTAAG
CTATTCGTATAGGGACAATCCGATATGTCGATGGAGTGAAAGAGCCTGATGCACTCCGCATACAGCTCGA
TAGTCTTTTCAGGGCTTTGTTCATCTTCATACCCTTCCGAGCAAAGGACGCCATCGGCCTCACTCATGAG
CAGATTGCTCCAGCCATCATGCCGTTCAAAGTGCAGGACCTTTGGAACAGGCAGCTTTCCTTCCAGCCAT
AGCATCATGTCCTTTTCCCGTTCCACATCATAGGTGGTCCCTTTATACCGGCTGTCCGTCATTTTTAAAT
ATAGGATTTCATTTTCTCCCACCAGCTTATATACCTTAGCAGGAGACATTCCTTCCGTATCTTTTACGCA
GCGGTATTCTTCGATCAGTTTTTTCAATTCCGGTGATATTCTCATTTTAGCCATTTATTATTTCCTTCCT
CTTTTCTACAGTATTTAAAGATACCCCAAGAAGCTAATTATAACAAGACGAACTCCAATTCACTGTTCCT
TGCATTCTAAAACCTTAAATACAGAAAACAGCCTTTTCAAAGTTGTTTTCAAAGTTGGCGTATAACATAG
TATCGACGGAGCCGATTTTGAAACCACAATTATGATAGAATTTGACGTCGAATTCGCGGCCGCTTCTAGA
ACTATAGCTAGCATGCATAATGTGCCTGTCAAATGGACGAAGCAGGGATTCTGCAAACCCTATGCTACTC
CGTCAAGCCGTCAATTGTCTGATTCGTTACCAATTATGACAACTTGACGGCTACATCATTCACTTTTTCT
TCACAACCGGCACGGAACTCGCTCGGGCTGGCCCCGGTGCATTTTTTAAATACCCGCGAGAAATAGAGTT
GATCGTCAAAACCAACATTGCGACCGACGGTGGCGATAGGCATCCGGGTGGTGCTCAAAAGCAGCTTCGC
CTGGCTGATACGTTGGTCCTCGCGCCAGCTTAAGACGCTAATCCCTAACTGCTGGCGGAAAAGATGTGAC
AGACGCGACGGCGACAAGCAAACATGCTGTGCGACGCTGGCGATATCAAAATTGCTGTCTGCCAGGTGAT
CGCTGATGTACTGACAAGCCTCGCGTACCCGATTATCCATCGGTGGATGGAGCGACTCGTTAATCGCTTC
CATGCGCCGCAGTAACAATTGCTCAAGCAGATTTATCGCCAGCAGCTCCGAATAGCGCCCTTCCCCTTGC
CCGGCGTTAATGATTTGCCCAAACAGGTCGCTGAAATGCGGCTGGTGCGCTTCATCCGGGCGAAAGAACC
CCGTATTGGCAAATATTGACGGCCAGTTAAGCCATTCATGCCAGTAGGCGCGCGGACGAAAGTAAACCCA
CTGGTGATACCATTCGCGAGCCTCCGGATGACGACCGTAGTGATGAATCTCTCCTGGCGGGAACAGCAAA
ATATCACCCGGTCGGCAAACAAATTCTCGTCCCTGATTTTTCACCACCCCCTGACCGCGAATGGTGAGAT
TGAGAATATAACCTTTCATTCCCAGCGGTCGGTCGATAAAAAAATCGAGATAACCGTTGGCCTCAATCGG
CGTTAAACCCGCCACCAGATGGGCATTAAACGAGTATCCCGGCAGCAGGGGATCATTTTGCGCTTCAGCC
ATACTTTTCATACTCCCGCCATTCAGAG
