>Addgene plasmid #30502 | araC-pBAD-gusA-pBAV1k | addgene partial sequence | sequence record 146936 | pTC14_F1 5'-cctactcaggagagcgttca-3'
GAAAGGCCCAGTCTTTCGACTGAGCCTTTCGTTTTATTTGATGCCTCTGGATTAATTAATTAAGCGGCGG
CATCGATCGGGCCCTGAGGCCTGCAGCGGCCGCTACTAGTAAGCTTCTCCTTTCTACCGGCCGCATAGGC
CTTGTTTGCCTCCCTGCTGCGGTTTTTCACCGAAGTTCATGCCAGTCCAGCGTTTTTGCAGCAGAAAAGC
CGCCGACTTCGGTTTGCGGTCGCGAGTGAAGATCCCTTTCTTGTTACCGCCAACGCGCAATATGCCTTGC
GAGGTCGCAAAATCGGCGAAATTCCATACCTGTTCACCGACGACGGCGCTGACGCGATCAAAGACGCGGT
GATACATATCCAGCCATGCACACTGATACTCTTCACTCCACATGTCGGTGTACATTGAGTGCAGCCCGGC
TAACGTATCCACGCCGTATTCGGTGATGATAATCGGCTGATGCAGTTTCTCCTGCCAGGCCAGAAGTTCT
TTTTCCAGTACCTTCTCTGCCGTTTCCAAATCGCCGCTTTGGACATACCATCCGTAATAACGGTTCAGGC
ACAGCACATCAAAGAGATCGCTGATGGTATCGGTGTGAGCGTCGCAGAACATTACATTGACGCAGGTGAT
CGGACGCGTCGGGTCGAGTTTACGCGTTGCTTCCGCCAGTGGCGCGAAATATTCCCGTGCACCTTGCGGA
CGGGTATCCGGTTCGTTGGCAATACTCCACATCACCACGCTTGGGTGGTTTTTGTCACGCGCTATCAGCT
CTTTAATCGCCTGTAAGTGCGCTTGCTGAGTTTCCCCGTTGACTGCCTCTTCGCTGTACAGTTCTTTCGG
CTTGTTGCCCGCTTCGAAACCAATGCCTAAAGAGAGGTTAAAGCCGACAGCAGCAGTTTCATCAATCACC
ACGATGCCATGTTCATCTGCCCAGTCGAGCATCTCTTCAGCGTAAGGGTAATGCGAGGTACGGTAGGAGT
TGGCCCCAATCCAGTCCATTAATGCGTGGTCGTGCACCATCAGCACGTTATCGAATCCTTTGCCACGCAA
GTCCGCATCTTCATGACGACCAAAGCCAGTAA
