>Addgene plasmid #30502 | araC-pBAD-gusA-pBAV1k | addgene partial sequence | sequence record 147674 | KanR1-R1 5'-GGTCCCTTTATACCGGCTGTc-3'
AGGATTTCATTTTCTCCCACCAGCTTATATACCTTAGCAGGAGACATTCCTTCCGTATCTTTTACGCAGC
GGTATTCTTCGATCAGTTTTTTCAATTCCGGTGATATTCTCATTTTAGCCATTTATTATTTCCTTCCTCT
TTTCTACAGTATTTAAAGATACCCCAAGAAGCTAATTATAACAAGACGAACTCCAATTCACTGTTCCTTG
CATTCTAAAACCTTAAATACAGAAAACAGCCTTTTCAAAGTTGTTTTCAAAGTTGGCGTATAACATAGTA
TCGACGGAGCCGATTTTGAAACCACAATTATGATAGAATTTGACGTCGAATTCGCGGCCGCTTCTAGAAC
TATAGCTAGCATGCATAATGTGCCTGTCAAATGGACGAAGCAGGGATTCTGCAAACCCTATGCTACTCCG
TCAAGCCGTCAATTGTCTGATTCGTTACCAATTATGACAACTTGACGGCTACATCATTCACTTTTTCTTC
ACAACCGGCACGGAACTCGCTCGGGCTGGCCCCGGTGCATTTTTTAAATACCCGCGAGAAATAGAGTTGA
TCGTCAAAACCAACATTGCGACCGACGGTGGCGATAGGCATCCGGGTGGTGCTCAAAAGCAGCTTCGCCT
GGCTGATACGTTGGTCCTCGCGCCAGCTTAAGACGCTAATCCCTAACTGCTGGCGGAAAAGATGTGACAG
ACGCGACGGCGACAAGCAAACATGCTGTGCGACGCTGGCGATATCAAAATTGCTGTCTGCCAGGTGATCG
CTGATGTACTGACAAGCCTCGCGTACCCGATTATCCATCGGTGGATGGAGCGACTCGTTAATCGCTTCCA
TGCGCCGCAGTAACAATTGCTCAAGCAGATTTATCGCCAGCAGCTCCGAATAGCGCCCTTCCCC
