>Addgene plasmid #30502 | araC-pBAD-gusA-pBAV1k | addgene partial sequence | sequence record 147675 | EgusA-R 5'-gacccacactttgccgtaat-3'
AACGCAGCACGATACGCTGGCCTGCCCAACCTTTCGGTATAAAGACTTCGCGCTGATACCAGACGTTGCC
CGCATAATTACGAATATCTGCATCGGCGAACTGATCGTTAAAACTGCCTGGCACAGCAATTGCCCGGCTT
TCTTGTAACGCGCTTTCCCACCAACGCTGATCAATTCCACAGTTTTCGCGATCCAGACTGAATGCCCACA
GGCCGTCGAGTTTTTTGATTTCACGGGTTGGGGTTTCTACAGGACGTAAGGCCCTCAGGGCCGGATCCTG
GCTGTGGTGATGATGGTGATGGCTGCTGCCCATGGTTAATTCCTCCTGTTAGCCCAAAAAACGGGTATGG
AGAAACAGTAGAGAGTTGCGATAAAAAGCGTCAGGTAGGATCCGCTAATCTTATGGATAAAAATGCTATG
GCATAGCAAAGTGTGACGCCGTGCAAATAATCAATGTGGACTTTTCTGCCGTGATTATAGACACTTTTGT
TACGCGTTTTTGTCATGGCTTTGGTCCCGCTTTGTTACAGAATGCTTTTAATAAGCGGGGTTACCGGTTT
GGTTAGCGAGAAGAGCCAGTAAAAGACGCAGTGACGGCAATGTCTGATGCAATATGGACAATTGGTTTCT
TCTCTGAATGGCGGGAGTATGAAAAGTATGGCTGAAGCGCAAAATGATCCCCTGCTGCCGGGATACTCGT
TTAATGCCCATCTGGTGGCGGGTTTAACGCCGATTGAGGCCAACGGTTATCTCGATTTTTTTATCGACCG
ACCGCTGGGAATGAAAGGTTATATTCTCAATCTCACCATTCGCGGTCAGGGGGTGGTGAAAAATCAGGGA
CGAGAATTTGTTTGCCGACCGGGTGATATTTTGCTGTTCCCGCCAGGAGAGATTCATCACTACGGTCGTC
ATCCGGAGGCTCGCGAATGGTATCACCAGTGGGTTTACTTTCGTCCGCGCGCCTACTGGCATGAATGGCT
TAACTGGCCGTCAATATTTGC
